Addgene plasmid #175793: tcTRP9
Purpose: de novo thick circular tandem repeat proteins with 9 repeats
Depositing lab: Barry Stoddard. Depositing organization: Fred Hutchinson Cancer Center. Publication: Design of functionalised circular tandem repeat proteins with longer repeat topologies and enhanced subunit contact surfaces. Hallinan JP, Doyle LA, Shen BW, Gewe MM, Takushi B, Kennedy MA, Friend D, Roberts JM, Bradley P, Stoddard BL. Commun Biol. 2021 Oct 29;4(1):1240. doi: 10.1038/s42003-021-02766-y. PubMed 34716407.
Backbone
  Vector backbone: pET15HE
  Backbone manufacturer: Stoddard Lab
  Backbone size w/o insert (bp): 5727
  Total vector size (bp): 7259
  Vector type: Bacterial Expression
Growth in bacteria
  Bacterial resistance: Ampicillin, 100 μg/mL
  Growth temperature: 37°C
  Growth strain: DH5alpha
  Copy number: Unknown
Gene/Insert
  Gene/Insert name: tcTRP9
  Species: Synthetic
  Insert size (bp): 1548
  Tag / fusion protein: 6xHis (N terminal on backbone)
  Cloning method: Restriction Enzyme; 5′ cloning site NcoI (not destroyed); 3′ cloning site NotI (not destroyed)
  Sequencing primers: 5′ T7; 3′ T7 terminator
Resource information
  A portion of this plasmid was derived from a plasmid made by: GenScript
Terms and licenses: Academic/Nonprofit Terms; Industry Terms: Not Available to Industry
How to cite: tcTRP9 was a gift from Barry Stoddard (Addgene plasmid # 175793 ; http://n2t.net/addgene:175793 ; RRID:Addgene_175793)
