[The description below was written by a language model from this plasmid's Addgene catalogue record and pLannotate feature annotations shown in this document.]
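Description:
tcTRP9 is a bacterial expression plasmid of about 7.3 kb built on pET15HE, a laboratory-modified pET15-type backbone. It carries a roughly 1.5 kb synthetic open reading frame encoding a de novo designed "thick" circular tandem repeat protein composed of nine repeats. The plasmid is propagated in E. coli through a ColE1/pMB1-family origin accompanied by the pBR322 bom region and the rop gene, which moderates copy number (the catalogue lists copy number as unknown). Selection is by ampicillin via the bla β-lactamase gene and its own promoter. Several short tetracycline-resistance fragments and a tet promoter appear in the annotation. These are non-functional remnants of the pBR322 ancestry, not usable markers.

The insert was cloned between NcoI and NotI sites, both retained, downstream of a T7 promoter with an adjacent lac operator and the strong T7 gene 10 ribosome binding site, and it is followed by a T7 terminator. A backbone-encoded lacI gene supplies the repressor, so transcription is held off until IPTG induction in a host that provides T7 RNA polymerase. An N-terminal 6xHis tag comes from the backbone; the short feature annotated as a capTEV fragment most likely corresponds to this tag. It is followed by a thrombin cleavage site that should allow tag removal after affinity purification. The designed coding region itself is not annotated in the feature table, which is expected for a synthetic sequence, and the small SET1 fragment just before the terminator is probably residual vector sequence. The construct is suited to recombinant production and purification of the designed repeat protein, for example for structural or biophysical characterisation and as a scaffold for functionalisation.
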