Features (pLannotate 1.2.2; 20 found; start..end, strand, type, name):
    115..219     +  promoter       AmpR promoter: bla
    220..1080    +  CDS            AmpR: β-lactamase; bla; confers resistance to ampicillin, carbenicillin, and related antibiotics
   1251..1839    +  rep_origin     ori: high-copy-number ColE1/pMB1/pBR322/pUC origin of replication
   2025..2164    -  misc_feature   bom: basis of mobility region from pBR322
   2266..2457    -  CDS            rop: Rop protein, which maintains plasmids at low copy number; rop
   2474..2854    +  CDS            YPB1_ECOLX: Protein predicted: Swiss-Prot protein existence level 4. From Escherichia coli.
   3096..3720    -  CDS            TcR (fragment): tetracycline efflux protein; tet; confers resistance to tetracycline
   3735..3756    -  protein_bind   CAP binding site: CAP binding activates transcription in the presence of cAMP. E. coli catabolite activator protein
   3769..4850    -  CDS            lacI: lac repressor; lacI; The lac repressor binds to the lac operator to inhibit transcription in E. coli. This inhibition can be relieved by adding lactose or isopropyl-β-D-thiogalactopyranoside (IPTG).
   4851..4928    -  promoter       lacI promoter: lacI
   4936..5215    -  CDS            TcR (fragment): tetracycline efflux protein; tet; confers resistance to tetracycline
   5237..5255    +  promoter       T7 promoter: promoter for bacteriophage T7 RNA polymerase
   5256..5280    +  protein_bind   lac operator: The lac repressor binds to the lac operator to inhibit transcription in E. coli. This inhibition can be relieved by adding lactose or isopropyl-β-D-thiogalactopyranoside (IPTG). lac repressor encoded by lacI
   5295..5317    +  RBS            RBS: efficient ribosome binding site from bacteriophage T7 gene 10 (Olins and Rangwala, 1989)
   5336..5353    +  CDS            capTEV™ (fragment): composite tag for in vivo biotinylation, TEV protease cleavage, and 6xHis tagging
   5363..5380    +  CDS            thrombin site: thrombin recognition and cleavage site
   6953..7002    +  CDS            SET1 (fragment): solubility-enhancement tag derived from T7 phage gene 10B
   7010..7057    +  terminator     T7 terminator: transcription terminator for bacteriophage T7 RNA polymerase
   7080..7184    -  CDS            TcR (fragment): tetracycline efflux protein; tet; confers resistance to tetracycline
   7232..2       -  promoter       tet promoter (across the origin): E. coli promoter for tetracycline efflux protein gene
>Addgene plasmid #175793 | tcTRP9 | addgene full sequence | sequence record 343820 | Addgene NGS Result
AAACATGAGAATTCTTGAAGACGAAAGGGCCTCGTGATACGCCTATTTTTATAGGTTAATGTCATGATAA
TAATGGTTTCTTAGACGTCAGGTGGCACTTTTCGGGGAAATGTGCGCGGAACCCCTATTTGTTTATTTTT
CTAAATACATTCAAATATGTATCCGCTCATGAGACAATAACCCTGATAAATGCTTCAATAATATTGAAAA
AGGAAGAGTATGAGTATTCAACATTTCCGTGTCGCCCTTATTCCCTTTTTTGCGGCATTTTGCCTTCCTG
TTTTTGCTCACCCAGAAACGCTGGTGAAAGTAAAAGATGCTGAAGATCAGTTGGGTGCACGAGTGGGTTA
CATCGAACTGGATCTCAACAGCGGTAAGATCCTTGAGAGTTTTCGCCCCGAAGAACGTTTTCCAATGATG
AGCACTTTTAAAGTTCTGCTATGTGGCGCGGTATTATCCCGTGTTGACGCCGGGCAAGAGCAACTCGGTC
GCCGCATACACTATTCTCAGAATGACTTGGTTGAGTACTCACCAGTCACAGAAAAGCATCTTACGGATGG
CATGACAGTAAGAGAATTATGCAGTGCTGCCATAACCATGAGTGATAACACTGCGGCCAACTTACTTCTG
ACAACGATCGGAGGACCGAAGGAGCTAACCGCTTTTTTGCACAACATGGGGGATCATGTAACTCGCCTTG
ATCGTTGGGAACCGGAGCTGAATGAAGCCATACCAAACGACGAGCGTGACACCACGATGCCTGCAGCAAT
GGCAACAACGTTGCGCAAACTATTAACTGGCGAACTACTTACTCTAGCTTCCCGGCAACAATTAATAGAC
TGGATGGAGGCGGATAAAGTTGCAGGACCACTTCTGCGCTCGGCCCTTCCGGCTGGCTGGTTTATTGCTG
ATAAATCTGGAGCCGGTGAGCGTGGGTCTCGCGGTATCATTGCAGCACTGGGGCCAGATGGTAAGCCCTC
CCGTATCGTAGTTATCTACACGACGGGGAGTCAGGCAACTATGGATGAACGAAATAGACAGATCGCTGAG
ATAGGTGCCTCACTGATTAAGCATTGGTAACTGTCAGACCAAGTTTACTCATATATACTTTAGATTGATT
TAAAACTTCATTTTTAATTTAAAAGGATCTAGGTGAAGATCCTTTTTGATAATCTCATGACCAAAATCCC
TTAACGTGAGTTTTCGTTCCACTGAGCGTCAGACCCCGTAGAAAAGATCAAAGGATCTTCTTGAGATCCT
TTTTTTCTGCGCGTAATCTGCTGCTTGCAAACAAAAAAACCACCGCTACCAGCGGTGGTTTGTTTGCCGG
ATCAAGAGCTACCAACTCTTTTTCCGAAGGTAACTGGCTTCAGCAGAGCGCAGATACCAAATACTGTCCT
TCTAGTGTAGCCGTAGTTAGGCCACCACTTCAAGAACTCTGTAGCACCGCCTACATACCTCGCTCTGCTA
ATCCTGTTACCAGTGGCTGCTGCCAGTGGCGATAAGTCGTGTCTTACCGGGTTGGACTCAAGACGATAGT
TACCGGATAAGGCGCAGCGGTCGGGCTGAACGGGGGGTTCGTGCACACAGCCCAGCTTGGAGCGAACGAC
CTACACCGAACTGAGATACCTACAGCGTGAGCTATGAGAAAGCGCCACGCTTCCCGAAGGGAGAAAGGCG
GACAGGTATCCGGTAAGCGGCAGGGTCGGAACAGGAGAGCGCACGAGGGAGCTTCCAGGGGGAAACGCCT
GGTATCTTTATAGTCCTGTCGGGTTTCGCCACCTCTGACTTGAGCGTCGATTTTTGTGATGCTCGTCAGG
GGGGCGGAGCCTATGGAAAAACGCCAGCAACGCGGCCTTTTTACGGTTCCTGGCCTTTTGCTGGCCTTTT
GCTCACATGTTCTTTCCTGCGTTATCCCCTGATTCTGTGGATAACCGTATTACCGCCTTTGAGTGAGCTG
ATACCGCTCGCCGCAGCCGAACGACCGAGCGCAGCGAGTCAGTGAGCGAGGAAGCGGAAGAGCGCCTGAT
GCGGTATTTTCTCCTTACGCATCTGTGCGGTATTTCACACCGCAATGGTGCACTCTCAGTACAATCTGCT
CTGATGCCGCATAGTTAAGCCAGTATACACTCCGCTATCGCTACGTGACTGGGTCATGGCTGCGCCCCGA
CACCCGCCAACACCCGCTGACGCGCCCTGACGGGCTTGTCTGCTCCCGGCATCCGCTTACAGACAAGCTG
TGACCGTCTCCGGGAGCTGCATGTGTCAGAGGTTTTCACCGTCATCACCGAAACGCGCGAGGCAGCTGCG
GTAAAGCTCATCAGCGTGGTCGTGAAGCGATTCACAGATGTCTGCCTGTTCATCCGCGTCCAGCTCGTTG
AGTTTCTCCAGAAGCGTTAATGTCTGGCTTCTGATAAAGCGGGCCATGTTAAGGGCGGTTTTTTCCTGTT
TGGTCACTGATGCCTCCGTGTAAGGGGGATTTCTGTTCATGGGGGTAATGATACCGATGAAACGAGAGAG
GATGCTCACGATACGGGTTACTGATGATGAACATGCCCGGTTACTGGAACGTTGTGAGGGTAAACAACTG
GCGGTATGGATGCGGCGGGACCAGAGAAAAATCACTCAGGGTCAATGCCAGCGCTTCGTTAATACAGATG
TAGGTGTTCCACAGGGTAGCCAGCAGCATCCTGCGATGCAGATCCGGAACATAATGGTGCAGGGCGCTGA
CTTCCGCGTTTCCAGACTTTACGAAACACGGAAACCGAAGACCATTCATGTTGTTGCTCAGGTCGCAGAC
GTTTTGCAGCAGCAGTCGCTTCACGTTCGCTCGCGTATCGGTGATTCATTCTGCTAACCAGTAAGGCAAC
CCCGCCAGCCTAGCCGGGTCCTCAACGACAGGAGCACGATCATGCGCACCCGTGGCCAGGACCCAACGCT
GCCCGAGATGCGCCGCGTGCGGCTGCTGGAGATGGCGGACGCGATGGATATGTTCTGCCAAGGGTTGGTT
TGCGCATTCACAGTTCTCCGCAAGAATTGATTGGCTCCAATTCTTGGAGTGGTGAATCCGTTAGCGAGGT
GCCGCCGGCTTCCATTCAGGTCGAGGTGGCCCGGCTCCATGCACCGCGACGCAACGCGGGGAGGCAGACA
AGGTATAGGGCGGCGCCTACAATCCATGCCAACCCGTTCCATGTGCTCGCCGAGGCGGCATAAATCGCCG
TGACGATCAGCGGTCCAATGATCGAAGTTAGGCTGGTAAGAGCCGCGAGCGATCCTTGAAGCTGTCCCTG
ATGGTCGTCATCTACCTGCCTGGACAGCATGGCCTGCAACGCGGGCATCCCGATGCCGCCGGAAGCGAGA
AGAATCATAATGGGGAAGGCCATCCAGCCTCGCGTCGCGAACGCCAGCAAGACGTAGCCCAGCGCGTCGG
CCGCCATGCCGGCGATAATGGCCTGCTTCTCGCCGAAACGTTTGGTGGCGGGACCAGTGACGAAGGCTTG
AGCGAGGGCGTGCAAGATTCCGAATACCGCAAGCGACAGGCCGATCATCGTCGCGCTCCAGCGAAAGCGG
TCCTCGCCGAAAATGACCCAGAGCGCTGCCGGCACCTGTCCTACGAGTTGCATGATAAAGAAGACAGTCA
TAAGTGCGGCGACGATAGTCATGCCCCGCGCCCACCGGAAGGAGCTGACTGGGTTGAAGGCTCTCAAGGG
CATCGGTCGAGATCCCGGTGCCTAATGAGTGAGCTAACTTACATTAATTGCGTTGCGCTCACTGCCCGCT
TTCCAGTCGGGAAACTGTCGTGCCAGCTGCATTAATGAATCGGCCAACGCGCGGGGAGAGGCGGTTTGCG
TATTGGGCGCCAGGGTGGTTTTTCTTTTCACCAGTGAGACGGGCAACAGCTGATTGCCCTTCACCGCCTG
GCCCTGAGAGAGTTGCAGCAAGCGGTCCACGCTGGTTTGCCCCAGCAGGCGAAAATCCTGTTTGATGGTG
GTTAACGGCGGGATATAACATGAGCTGTCTTCGGTATCGTCGTATCCCACTACCGAGATATCCGCACCAA
CGCGCAGCCCGGACTCGGTAATGGCGCGCATTGCGCCCAGCGCCATCTGATCGTTGGCAACCAGCATCGC
AGTGGGAACGATGCCCTCATTCAGCATTTGCATGGTTTGTTGAAAACCGGACATGGCACTCCAGTCGCCT
TCCCGTTCCGCTATCGGCTGAATTTGATTGCGAGTGAGATATTTATGCCAGCCAGCCAGACGCAGACGCG
CCGAGACAGAACTTAATGGGCCCGCTAACAGCGCGATTTGCTGGTGACCCAATGCGACCAGATGCTCCAC
GCCCAGTCGCGTACCGTCTTCATGGGAGAAAATAATACTGTTGATGGGTGTCTGGTCAGAGACATCAAGA
AATAACGCCGGAACATTAGTGCAGGCAGCTTCCACAGCAATGGCATCCTGGTCATCCAGCGGATAGTTAA
TGATCAGCCCACTGACGCGTTGCGCGAGAAGATTGTGCACCGCCGCTTTACAGGCTTCGACGCCGCTTCG
TTCTACCATCGACACCACCACGCTGGCACCCAGTTGATCGGCGCGAGATTTAATCGCCGCGACAATTTGC
GACGGCGCGTGCAGGGCCAGACTGGAGGTGGCAACGCCAATCAGCAACGACTGTTTGCCCGCCAGTTGTT
GTGCCACGCGGTTGGGAATGTAATTCAGCTCCGCCATCGCCGCTTCCACTTTTTCCCGCGTTTTCGCAGA
AACGTGGCTGGCCTGGTTCACCACGCGGGAAACGGTCTGATAAGAGACACCGGCATACTCTGCGACATCG
TATAACGTTACTGGTTTCACATTCACCACCCTGAATTGACTCTCTTCCGGGCGCTATCATGCCATACCGC
GAAAGGTTTTGCGCCATTCGATGGTGTCCGGGATCTCGACGCTCTCCCTTATGCGACTCCTGCATTAGGA
AGCAGCCCAGTAGTAGGTTGAGGCCGTTGAGCACCGCCGCCGCAAGGAATGGTGCATGCAAGGAGATGGC
GCCCAACAGTCCCCCGGCCACGGGGCCTGCCACCATACCCACGCCGAAACAAGCGCTCATGAGCCCGAAG
TGGCGAGCCCGATCTTCCCCATCGGTGATGTCGGCGATATAGGCGCCAGCAACCGCACCTGTGGCGCCGG
TGATGCCGGCCACGATGCGTCCGGCGTAGAGGATCGAGATCTCGATCCCGCGAAATTAATACGACTCACT
ATAGGGGAATTGTGAGCGGATAACAATTCCCCTCTAGAAATAATTTTGTTTAACTTTAAGAAGGAGATAT
ACTATGGCTAGCAGCCATCATCATCATCATCATAGCAGCGGCCTGGTGCCGCGCGGCAGCTCCATGGGCA
ACCTGGAACTGGCACTGAAAGCTCTGCAGATTCTGGTGAATGCGGCCTATGTTCTGGCGGAAATCGCCCG
TGATCGCGGTAACGAAGAACTGCTGGAAAAAGCGGCTCGTCTGGCCGAAGAAGCGGCACGTCAGGCAGAA
GAAATTGCACGTCAAGCTCGCAAAGAAGGCAACCTGGAACTGGCGCTGAAAGCCCTGCAAATTCTGGTCA
ATGCAGCTTACGTGCTGGCAGAAATCGCTCGTGACCGCGGTAATGAGGAGCTGCTGGAAAAAGCGGCCCG
TCTGGCAGAAGAAGCAGCTCGCCAGGCCGAAGAAATCGCGCGTCAAGCCCGTAAAGAAGGCAATCTGGAA
CTGGCCCTGAAAGCCCTGCAAATCCTGGTTAATGCGGCCTATGTCCTGGCCGAAATTGCGCGCGACCGTG
GCAATGAGGAATTACTGGAAAAAGCGGCGCGCCTGGCCGAAGAAGCGGCCCGCCAAGCCGAAGAAATCGC
CCGCCAGGCCCGTAAAGAAGGCAACTTAGAGCTGGCTCTGAAAGCGCTGCAAATCCTGGTGAATGCAGCT
TACGTTCTGGCCGAAATTGCCCGCGACCGCGGTAATGAGGAACTTCTGGAAAAAGCCGCACGTCTGGCCG
AAGAAGCAGCTCGTCAAGCGGAAGAAATTGCCCGTCAAGCCCGCAAAGAAGGCAATTTAGAGCTGGCCCT
GAAAGCGCTGCAGATTCTGGTCAATGCGGCCTATGTGCTGGCCGAAATTGCGCGTGACCGTGGCAATGAG
GAACTCCTGGAAAAAGCGGCGCGTTTAGCCGAAGAAGCGGCCCGTCAAGCCGAAGAAATCGCTCGCCAGG
CCCGAAAAGAAGGCAATTTAGAATTAGCTTTAAAAGCGCTGCAAATTCTGGTGAACGCCGCTTACGTCCT
GGCCGAAATTGCCCGTGATCGCGGTAATGAGGAACTACTGGAAAAAGCCGCCCGCCTGGCCGAAGAAGCA
GCCCGTCAGGCGGAAGAAATTGCTCGCCAGGCCCGGAAAGAAGGCAATTTGGAGCTGGCCCTGAAAGCAC
TGCAAATCCTGGTCAACGCCGCGTACGTGCTGGCCGAAATCGCGCGCGACCGTGGCAACGAGGAGTTATT
AGAAAAAGCGGCGCGTCTTGCCGAAGAAGCGGCGCGCCAGGCCGAAGAAATTGCGCGCCAGGCCAGAAAA
GAAGGCAATCTTGAGCTGGCTCTGAAAGCTCTGCAAATCCTGGTCAATGCCGCCTACGTTCTGGCAGAAA
TCGCGCGTGACCGCGGTAATGAAGAGTTACTGGAAAAAGCCGCGCGCTTAGCCGAAGAAGCAGCGCGCCA
AGCCGAAGAAATTGCGCGTCAAGCACGTAAAGAAGGCAACCTTGAGCTGGCACTGAAGGCGTTACAAATT
CTGGTTAACGCGGCCTATGTGCTGGCGGAAATCGCGCGCGACCGCGGCAATGAGGAACTGTTAGAAAAAG
CGGCACGCTTAGCCGAAGAAGCGGCGCGTCAAGCCGAAGAAATTGCTCGCCAAGCACGCAAAGAAGGCTA
AGCGGCCGCACTCGAGGATCCGGCTGCTAACAAAGCCCGAAAGGAAGCTGAGTTGGCTGCTGCCACCGCT
GAGCAATAACTAGCATAACCCCTTGGGGCCTCTAAACGGGTCTTGAGGGGTTTTTTGCTGAAAGGAGGAA
CTATATCCGGATATCCCGCAAGAGGCCCGGCAGTACCGGCATAACCAAGCCTATGCCTACAGCATCCAGG
GTGACGGTGCCGAGGATGACGATGAGCGCATTGTTAGATTTCATACACGGTGCCTGACTGCGTTAGCAAT
TTAACTGTGATAAACTACCGCATTAAAGCTTATCGATGATAAGCTGTC
